>Addgene plasmid #157342 | pD649-HAsp-IL1RAPL1-COMP5AP-AviTag-9xHis | depositor full sequence | sequence record 303793 | Full Sequence
TTTCAATATTATTGAAGCATTTATCAGGGTTATTGTCTCATGAGCGGATACATATTTGAATGTATTTAGA
AAAATAAACAAATAGGGGTCAGTGTTACAACCAATTAACCAATTCTGAACATTATCGCGAGCCCATTTAT
ACCTGAATATGGCTCATAACACCCCTTGCTCATGACCAAAATCCCTTAACGTGAGTTACGCGCGCGTCGT
TCCACTGAGCGTCAGACCCCGTAGAAAAGATCAAAGGATCTTCTTGAGATCCTTTTTTTCTGCGCGTAAT
CTGCTGCTTGCAAACAAAAAAACCACCGCTACCAGCGGTGGTTTGTTTGCCGGATCAAGAGCTACCAACT
CTTTTTCCGAAGGTAACTGGCTTCAGCAGAGCGCAGATACCAAATACTGTTCTTCTAGTGTAGCCGTAGT
TAGCCCACCACTTCAAGAACTCTGTAGCACCGCCTACATACCTCGCTCTGCTAATCCTGTTACCAGTGGC
TGCTGCCAGTGGCGATAAGTCGTGTCTTACCGGGTTGGACTCAAGACGATAGTTACCGGATAAGGCGCAG
CGGTCGGGCTGAACGGGGGGTTCGTGCACACAGCCCAGCTTGGAGCGAACGACCTACACCGAACTGAGAT
ACCTACAGCGTGAGCTATGAGAAAGCGCCACGCTTCCCGAAGGGAGAAAGGCGGACAGGTATCCGGTAAG
CGGCAGGGTCGGAACAGGAGAGCGCACGAGGGAGCTTCCAGGGGGAAACGCCTGGTATCTTTATAGTCCT
GTCGGGTTTCGCCACCTCTGACTTGAGCGTCGATTTTTGTGATGCTCGTCAGGGGGGCGGAGCCTATGGA
AAAACGCCAGCAACGCGGCCTTTTTACGGTTCCTGGCCTTTTGCTGGCCTTTTGCTCACATGTTCTTTCC
TGCGTTATCCCCTGATTCTGTGGATAACCGTATTACCGCCTTTGAGTGAGCTGATACCGCTCGCCGCAGC
CGAACGACCGAGCGCAGCGAGTCAGTGAGCGAGGAAGCGGAAGGCGAGAGTAGGGAACTGCCAGGCATCA
AACTAAGCAGAAGGCCCCTGACGGATGGCCTTTTTGCGTTTCTACAAACTCTTTCTGTGTTGTAAAACGA
CGGCCAGTCTTAAGCTCGGGCCCCCTGGGCGGTTCTGATAACGAGTAATCGTTAATCCGCAAATAACGTA
AAAACCCGCTTCGGCGGGTTTTTTTATGGGGGGAGTTTAGGGAAAGAGCATTTGTCAGAATATTTAAGGG
CGCCTGTCACTTTGCTTGATATATGAGAATTATTTAACCTTATAAATGAGAAAAAAGCAACGCACTTTAA
ATAAGATACGTTGCTTTTTCGATTGATGAACACCTATAATTAAACTATTCATCTATTATTTATGATTTTT
TGTATATACAATATTTCTAGTTTGTTAAAGAGAATTAAGAAAATAAATCTCGAAAATAATAAAGGGAAAA
TCAGTTTTTGATATCAAAATTATACATGTCAACGATAATACAAAATATAATACAAACTATAAGATGTTAT
CAGTATTTATTATCATTTAGAATAAATTTTGTGTCGCCCTTAATTGTGAGCGGATAACAATTACGAGCTT
CATGCACAGTGGCGTTGACTCAATATTGGCCATTAGCCATATTATTCATTGGTTATATAGCATAAATCAA
TATTGGCTATTGGCCATTGCATACGTTGTATCTATATCATAATATGTACATTTATATTGGCTCATGTCCA
ATATGACCGCCATGTTGGCATTGATTATTGACTAGTTATTAATAGTAATCAATTACGGGGTCATTAGTTC
ATAGCCCATATATGGAGTTCCGCGTTACATAACTTACGGTAAATGGCCCGCCTGGCTGACCGCCCAACGA
CCCCCGCCCATTGACGTCAATAATGACGTATGTTCCCATAGTAACGCCAATAGGGACTTTCCATTGACGT
CAATGGGTGGAGTATTTACGGTAAACTGCCCACTTGGCAGTACATCAAGTGTATCATATGCCAAGTACGC
CCCCTATTGACGTCAATGACGGTAAATGGCCCGCCTGGCATTATGCCCAGTACATGACCTTATGGGACTT
TCCTACTTGGCAGTACATCTACGTATTAGTCATCGCTATTACCATGGTGATGCGGTTTTGGCAGTACATC
AATGGGCGTGGATAGCGGTTTGACTCACGGGGATTTCCAAGTCTCCACCCCATTGACGTCAATGGGAGTT
TGTTTTGGCACCAAAATCAACGGGACTTTCCAAAATGTCGTAACAACTCCGCCCCATTGACGCAAATGGG
CGGTAGGCGTGTACGGTGGGAGGTCTATATAAGCAGAGCTCGTTTAGTGAACCGTCAGATCGCCTGGAGA
CGCCATCCACGCTGTTTTGACCTCCATAGAAGACACCGGGACCGATCCAGCCTCCGCGGCCGGGAACGGT
GCATTGGAACGCGGATTCCCCGTGCCAAGAGTGACGTAAGTACCGCCTATAGAGTCTATAGGCCCACCCC
CTTGGCTTCGTTAGAACGCGGCTACAATTAATACATAACCTTATGTATCATACACATACGATTTAGGTGA
CACTATAGAATAACATCCACTTTGCCTTTCTCTCCACAGGTGTCCACTCCCAGGTCCAACTGCACCTCGG
TTCTATCGAAAACGCGCCTGCTAGCGCCACCATGAAGACCATCATTGCCCTGAGCTACATCTTCTGCCTG
GTGTTCGCTGCGGCCGCCTTGAAGGTTGTGACAAAGAGAGGAAGCGCCGACGGCTGCACCGATTGGAGCA
TCGACATCAAGAAATACCAGGTGCTCGTGGGCGAGCCCGTGCGGATTAAGTGTGCCCTGTTTTACGGCTA
CATCCGGACCAACTACAGCCTGGCTCAGTCTGCCGGACTGTCCCTGATGTGGTATAAGTCTAGCGGCCCT
GGCGACTTCGAGGAACCTATCGCCTTTGACGGCAGCCGGATGAGCAAAGAAGAGGACAGCATCTGGTTCA
GACCCACACTGCTGCAGGATAGCGGCCTGTACGCCTGCGTGATCAGAAACAGCACCTACTGCATGAAGGT
GTCCATCAGCCTGACAGTGGGCGAGAATGATACCGGCCTGTGCTACAACAGCAAGATGAAGTACTTTGAG
AAGGCCGAGCTGAGCAAGAGCAAAGAGATCAGCTGCCGGGACATCGAGGACTTTCTGCTGCCTACCAGAG
AACCCGAGATCCTGTGGTACAAAGAGTGCAGGACCAAGACCTGGCGGCCCAGCATCGTGTTCAAGAGAGA
CACCCTGCTGATCCGGGAAGTGCGGGAAGATGACATCGGCAACTACACATGCGAGCTGAAGTACGGCGGC
TTCGTCGTGCGGAGAACAACCGAACTGACAGTGACAGCCCCTCTGACCGACAAGCCTCCTAAGCTGCTGT
ACCCCATGGAAAGCAAGCTGACCATCCAAGAGACACAGCTGGGCGACAGCGCCAATCTGACCTGTAGAGC
CTTTTTTGGCTACTCCGGCGACGTGTCCCCTCTGATCTATTGGATGAAGGGCGAGAAGTTCATCGAGGAT
CTGGACGAGAACAGAGTGTGGGAGAGCGACATCAGAATCCTGAAAGAACACCTGGGCGAGCAAGAAGTGT
CCATCTCTCTGATCGTGGACAGCGTGGAAGAGGGCGACCTGGGCAATTACAGCTGCTACGTGGAAAACGG
CAATGGCAGACGGCACGCCTCTGTTCTGCTGCACAAGCGGGAACTGATGTACACAGGCGCGCCGGAAGAT
CAAGTTGATCCAAGATTGATTGATGGCAAGGGCGGATCTCTGGAGGTGCTGTTCCAGGGACCAGGCGGAA
GCGGCAATCCCGGCGGCGATCTGGCCCCCCAGATGCTGCGCGAGCTGCAGGAGACCAATGCCGCCCTGCA
GGACGTGCGCGAGCTGCTGCGCCACCGCGTGAAGGAGATCACCTTCCTGAAGAACACCGTGATGGAGTGC
GACGCCTGCGGTATGCAGCCCTCTAGAGGCTCCGGCTCCATCATCCCAGTTGAGGAGGAGAACCCGGACT
TCTGGAACCGCGAGGCAGCCGAGGCCCTGGGTGCCGCCAAGAAGCTGCAGCCTGCACAGACAGCCGCCAA
GAACCTCATCATCTTCCTGGGCGATGGGATGGGGGTGTCTACGGTGACAGCTGCCAGGATCCTAAAAGGG
CAGAAGAAGGACAAACTGGGGCCTGAGATACCCCTGGCCATGGACCGCTTCCCATATGTGGCTCTGTCCA
AGACATACAATGTAGACAAACATGTGCCAGACAGTGGAGCCACAGCCACGGCCTACCTGTGCGGGGTCAA
GGGCAACTTCCAGACCATTGGCTTGAGTGCAGCCGCCCGCTTTAACCAGTGCAACACGACACGCGGCAAC
GAGGTCATCTCCGTGATGAATCGGGCCAAGAAAGCAGGGAAGTCAGTGGGAGTGGTAACCACCACACGAG
TGCAGCACGCCTCGCCAGCCGGCACCTACGCCCACACGGTGAACCGCAACTGGTACTCGGACGCCGACGT
GCCTGCCTCGGCCCGCCAGGAGGGGTGCCAGGACATCGCTACGCAGCTCATCTCCAACATGGACATTGAC
GTGATCCTAGGTGGAGGCCGAAAGTACATGTTTCGCATGGGAACCCCAGACCCTGAGTACCCAGATGACT
ACAGCCAAGGTGGGACCAGGCTGGACGGGAAGAATCTGGTGCAGGAATGGCTGGCGAAGCGCCAGGGTGC
CCGGTATGTGTGGAACCGCACTGAGCTCATGCAGGCTTCCCTGGACCCGTCTGTGACCCATCTCATGGGT
CTCTTTGAGCCTGGAGACATGAAATACGAGATCCACCGAGACTCCACACTGGACCCCTCCCTGATGGAGA
TGACAGAGGCTGCCCTGCGCCTGCTGAGCAGGAACCCCCGCGGCTTCTTCCTCTTCGTGGAGGGTGGTCG
CATCGACCATGGTCATCATGAAAGCAGGGCTTACCGGGCACTGACTGAGACGATCATGTTCGACGACGCC
ATTGAGAGGGCGGGCCAGCTCACCAGCGAGGAGGACACGCTGAGCCTCGTCACTGCCGACCACTCCCACG
TCTTCTCCTTCGGAGGCTACCCCCTGCGAGGGAGCTCCATCTTCGGGCTGGCCCCTGGCAAGGCCCGGGA
CAGGAAGGCCTACACGGTCCTCCTATACGGAAACGGTCCAGGCTATGTGCTCAAGGACGGCGCCCGGCCG
GATGTTACCGAGAGCGAGAGCGGGAGCCCCGAGTATCGGCAGCAGTCAGCAGTGCCCCTGGACGAAGAGA
CCCACGCAGGCGAGGACGTGGCGGTGTTCGCGCGCGGCCCGCAGGCGCACCTGGTTCACGGCGTGCAGGA
GCAGACCTTCATAGCGCACGTCATGGCCTTCGCCGCCTGCCTGGAGCCCTACACCGCCTGCGACCTGGCG
CCCCCCGCCGGCACCACCGACGCCGCGCACCCGGGTGGCGGAGGACTGAACGACATCTTCGAGGCTCAGA
AAATCGAATGGCACGAACATCACCATCACCATCACCATCACCATTAAGGCCGGCCTGTAGTCACTGGCAC
AACGCGTTACCCGGTAAGCCAATCGGGTATACACGGTCGTCATACTGCAGACAGGGTTCTTCTACTTTGC
AAGATAGTCTTGAGTAGTAAAATAAATAGATAGAGAAAATCAGCCTCGACTGTGCCTTCTAGTTGCCAGC
CATCTGTTGTTTGCCCCTCCCCCGTGCCTTCCTTGACCCTGGAAGGTGCCACTCCCACTGTCCTTTCCTA
ATAAAATGAGGAAATTGCATCACAACACTCAACCCTATCTCGGTCTATTCTTTTGATTTATAAGGGATTT
TGCCGATTTCGGCCTATTGGTTAAAAAATGAGCTGATTTAACAAAAATTTAACGCGAATTAATTCTGTGG
AATGTGTGTCAGTTAGGGTGTGGAAAGTCCCCAGGCTCCCCAGCAGGCAGAAGTATGCAAAGCATGCATC
TCAATTAGTCAGCAACCAGGTGTGGAAAGTCCCCAGGCTCCCCAGCAGGCAGAAGTATGCAAAGCATGCA
TCTCAATTAGTCAGCAACCATAGTCCCGCCCCTAACTCCGCCCATCCCGCCCCTAACTCCGCCCAGTTCC
GCCCATTCTCCGCCCCATGGCTGACTAATTTTTTTTATTTATGCAGAGGCCGAGGCCGCCTCTGCCTCTG
AGCTATTCCAGAAGTAGTGAGGAGGCTTTTTTGGAGGCCTAGGCTTTTGCAAAAAGCTCCCGGGAGCTTG
TATATCCATTTTCGGATCTGATCAGCACGTGTTGACAATTAATCATCGGCATAGTATATCGGCATAGTAT
AATACGACAAGGTGAGGAACTAAACCATGACCGAGTACAAGCCCACGGTGCGCCTCGCCACCCGCGACGA
CGTCCCCAGGGCCGTACGCACCCTCGCCGCCGCGTTCGCCGACTACCCCGCCACGCGCCACACCGTCGAT
CCGGACCGCCACATCGAGCGGGTCACCGAGCTGCAAGAACTCTTCCTCACGCGCGTCGGGCTCGACATCG
GCAAGGTGTGGGTCGCGGACGACGGCGCCGCGGTGGCGGTCTGGACCACGCCGGAGAGCGTCGAAGCGGG
GGCGGTGTTCGCCGAGATCGGCCCGCGCATGGCCGAGTTGAGCGGTTCCCGGCTGGCCGCGCAGCAACAG
ATGGAAGGCCTCCTGGCGCCGCACCGGCCCAAGGAGCCCGCGTGGTTCCTGGCCACCGTCGGCGTCTCGC
CCGACCACCAGGGCAAGGGTCTGGGCAGCGCCGTCGTGCTCCCCGGAGTGGAGGCGGCCGAGCGCGCCGG
GGTGCCCGCCTTCCTGGAGACATCCGCGCCCCGCAACCTCCCCTTCTACGAGCGGCTCGGCTTCACCGTC
ACCGCCGACGTCGAGGTGCCCGAAGGACCGCGCACCTGGTGCATGACCCGCAAGCCCGGTGCCTGACACG
TGCTACGAGATTTCGATTCCACCGCCGCCTTCTATGAAAGGTTGGGCTTCGGAATCGTTTTCCGGGACGC
CGGCTGGATGATCCTCCAGCGCGGGGATCTCATGCTGGAGTTCTTCGCCCACCCCAACTTGTTTATTGCA
GCTTATAATGGTTACAAATAAAGCAATAGCATCACAAATTTCACAAATAAAGCATTTTTTTCACTGCATT
CTAGTTGTGGTTTGTCCAAACTCATCAATGTATCTTATCATGTCTGTATACCGTCGACCTCTAGCTAGAG
CTTGGCGTAATCATGGTCATTACCAATGCTTAATCAGTGAGGCACCTATCTCAGCGATCTGTCTATTTCG
TTCATCCATAGTTGCCTGACTCCCCGTCGTGTAGATAACTACGATACGGGAGGGCTTACCATCTGGCCCC
AGCGCTGCGATGATACCGCGAGAACCACGCTCACCGGCTCCGGATTTATCAGCAATAAACCAGCCAGCCG
GAAGGGCCGAGCGCAGAAGTGGTCCTGCAACTTTATCCGCCTCCATCCAGTCTATTAATTGTTGCCGGGA
AGCTAGAGTAAGTAGTTCGCCAGTTAATAGTTTGCGCAACGTTGTTGCCATCGCTACAGGCATCGTGGTG
TCACGCTCGTCGTTTGGTATGGCTTCATTCAGCTCCGGTTCCCAACGATCAAGGCGAGTTACATGATCCC
CCATGTTGTGCAAAAAAGCGGTTAGCTCCTTCGGTCCTCCGATCGTTGTCAGAAGTAAGTTGGCCGCAGT
GTTATCACTCATGGTTATGGCAGCACTGCATAATTCTCTTACTGTCATGCCATCCGTAAGATGCTTTTCT
GTGACTGGTGAGTACTCAACCAAGTCATTCTGAGAATAGTGTATGCGGCGACCGAGTTGCTCTTGCCCGG
CGTCAATACGGGATAATACCGCGCCACATAGCAGAACTTTAAAAGTGCTCATCATTGGAAAACGTTCTTC
GGGGCGAAAACTCTCAAGGATCTTACCGCTGTTGAGATCCAGTTCGATGTAACCCACTCGTGCACCCAAC
TGATCTTCAGCATCTTTTACTTTCACCAGCGTTTCTGGGTGAGCAAAAACAGGAAGGCAAAATGCCGCAA
AAAAGGGAATAAGGGCGACACGGAAATGTTGAATACTCATATTCTTCCTT
Features (pLannotate 1.2.2; 24 found; start..end, strand, type, name):
    119..143     -  CDS            KanR (fragment): aminoglycoside phosphotransferase; aph(3')-Ia; confers resistance to kanamycin
    254..842     +  rep_origin     ori: high-copy-number ColE1/pMB1/pBR322/pUC origin of replication
   1067..1084    +  terminator     rrnB T2 terminator (fragment): transcription terminator T2 from the E. coli rrnB gene
   1109..1128    -  CDS            lacZα (fragment): LacZα fragment of β-galactosidase; lacZ fragment
   1584..1600    +  protein_bind   lac operator: The lac repressor binds to the lac operator to inhibit transcription in E. coli. This inhibition can be relieved by adding lactose or isopropyl-β-D-thiogalactopyranoside (IPTG). lac repressor encoded by lacI
   1843..2146    +  enhancer       CMV enhancer: human cytomegalovirus immediate early enhancer
   2147..2350    +  promoter       CMV promoter: human cytomegalovirus (CMV) immediate early promoter
   2486..2529    +  intron         CMV intron (fragment): modified intron A from human cytomegalovirus
   2581..2599    +  promoter       SP6 promoter: promoter for bacteriophage SP6 RNA polymerase
   2603..2640    +  CDS            IgH signal sequence (fragment): signal sequence from the mouse immunoglobulin heavy chain variable region
   2746..3765    +  CDS            IL1RAPL1 (fragment): IRPL1_HUMAN - Also known as OPHN4. Experimental evidence at protein level: Swiss-Prot protein existence level 1. May regulate secretion and presynaptic differentiation through inhibition of the activity of N-type voltage-gated calcium channel (PubMed:12783849). May activate the MAP kinase JNK (PubMed:15123616). Plays a role in neurite outgrowth (By similarity). During dendritic spine formation can bidirectionally induce pre- and post-synaptic differentiation of neurons by trans-synaptically binding to PTPRD (By similarity). From Homo sapiens (Human).
   3862..4041    +  CDS            Comp (fragment): COMP_RAT - Experimental evidence at protein level: Swiss-Prot protein existence level 1. May play a role in the structural integrity of cartilage via its interaction with other extracellular matrix proteins such as the collagens and fibronectin. Can mediate the interaction of chondrocytes with the cartilage extracellular matrix through interaction with cell surface integrin receptors. Could play a role in the pathogenesis of osteoarthritis. Potent suppressor of apoptosis in both primary chondrocytes and transformed cells. Suppresses apoptosis by blocking the activation of caspase-3 and by indu
   4029..5481    +  CDS            SEAP (fragment): secreted alkaline phosphatase from human placenta The natural enzyme has a C-terminal transmembrane sequence that is replaced by a GPI anchor.
   5506..5547    +  CDS            AviTag™ (fragment): peptide tag that allows for enzymatic biotinylation
   5551..5574    +  CDS            8xHis: 8xHis affinity tag
   5720..5831    +  polyA_signal   bGH poly(A) signal: bovine growth hormone polyadenylation signal
   5832..5940    +  rep_origin     f1 ori (fragment): f1 bacteriophage origin of replication; arrow indicates direction of (+) strand synthesis
   5954..6283    +  promoter       SV40 promoter: SV40 enhancer and early promoter
   6331..6378    +  promoter       EM7 promoter: synthetic bacterial promoter&nbsp
   6397..6996    +  CDS            PuroR (fragment): puromycin N-acetyltransferase; pac from Streptomyces; confers resistance to puromycin
   7006..7131    +  CDS            ble (fragment): BLE_KLEPN - Experimental evidence at protein level: Swiss-Prot protein existence level 1. Binding protein with a strong affinity to the bleomycin family of antibiotics. Binds to CL990; an antimitotic-antibiotic compound. From Klebsiella pneumoniae.
   7126..7247    +  polyA_signal   SV40 poly(A) signal: SV40 polyadenylation signal
   7300..8160    -  CDS            AmpR: β-lactamase; bla; confers resistance to ampicillin, carbenicillin, and related antibiotics
   8163..89      -  promoter       AmpR promoter (fragment) (across the origin): bla
