[The description below was written by a language model from this plasmid's Addgene catalogue record and pLannotate feature annotations shown in this document.]
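Description:
pD649-HAsp-IL1RAPL1-COMP5AP-AviTag-9xHis is a mammalian expression plasmid built on the pD649 backbone for producing a secreted, multimerised form of the extracellular domain of human IL1RAPL1, an immunoglobulin-superfamily cell-surface protein implicated in synapse formation. It is maintained in E. coli at high copy through a ColE1/pUC-type origin and selected with ampicillin via a full-length β-lactamase gene. A separate SV40 early/EM7 promoter cassette carrying a puromycin N-acetyltransferase coding sequence followed by an SV40 polyadenylation signal is also annotated, which would allow selection in mammalian cells. Small fragments of KanR, lacZα, ble and the f1 origin appear to be backbone remnants.

Expression is driven by the CMV immediate-early enhancer and promoter with a portion of CMV intron A, and an SP6 promoter lies just upstream of the open reading frame. The name indicates an HA-derived signal peptide, whereas the automated annotation labels this short leader as an immunoglobulin heavy chain signal fragment. It directs the protein into the secretory pathway. The roughly 1 kb IL1RAPL1 ectodomain, cloned between retained NotI and AscI sites, is fused at its C terminus to the rat COMP coiled-coil segment, which drives pentamerisation, then to human placental alkaline phosphatase as an enzymatic reporter. This is followed by an AviTag for site-specific biotinylation and a polyhistidine tag for purification (9xHis by name, annotated as 8xHis), and the unit ends in a bGH polyadenylation signal.

The high-avidity, AP-tagged pentamer suits it to use as a soluble "prey" reagent in extracellular protein interaction screens, consistent with its origin in a human IgSF interactome collection. The depositor notes that some plasmids in the set may carry an IS4-like transposase insertion upstream of the CMV promoter. No such element is annotated here.
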