Addgene plasmid #157342: pD649-HAsp-IL1RAPL1-COMP5AP-AviTag-9xHis
Purpose: Mammalian expression of cell-surface protein extracellular domain fused to COMP5AP-AviTag-9xHis. Protein is secreted from cells.
Depositing lab: Chris Garcia. Depositing organization: Stanford University. Publication: A Human IgSF Cell-Surface Interactome Reveals a Complex Network of Protein-Protein Interactions. Wojtowicz WM, Vielmetter J, Fernandes RA, Siepe DH, Eastman CL, Chisholm GB, Cox S, Klock H, Anderson PW, Rue SM, Miller JJ, Glaser SM, Bragstad ML, Vance J, Lam AW, Lesley SA, Zinn K, Garcia KC. Cell. 2020 Aug 20;182(4):1027-1043.e17. doi: 10.1016/j.cell.2020.07.025. PubMed 32822567.
Backbone
  Vector backbone: pD649
  Backbone size w/o insert (bp): 7153
  Vector type: Mammalian Expression
Growth in bacteria
  Bacterial resistance: Ampicillin, 100 μg/mL
  Growth temperature: 37°C
  Growth strain: DH5alpha
  Copy number: High Copy
Gene/Insert
  Gene/Insert name: IL1RAPL1 (alt name: IRPL1)
  Species: H. sapiens (human)
  Insert size (bp): 1017
  Entrez Gene: IL1RAPL1 (a.k.a. IL1R8, MRX10, MRX21, MRX34, OPHN4, IL1RAPL, TIGIRR-2)
  Promoter: CMV/SP6
  Tag / fusion protein: COMP5AP-AviTag-9xHis (C terminal on backbone)
  Cloning method: Restriction Enzyme; 5′ cloning site GCGGCCGC (not destroyed); 3′ cloning site GGCGCGCC (not destroyed)
  Sequencing primers: 5′ ATTTAGGTGACACTATAG; 3′ CGTCGCACTCCATCACGGTG
Resource information
  A portion of this plasmid was derived from a plasmid made by: synthesis by ThermoFisher
Terms and licenses: Academic/Nonprofit Terms; Industry Terms: Not Available to Industry
Depositor comments: Some plasmids in this collection may have an IS4-like element ISVsa5 family transposase upstream of the CMV promoter.
How to cite: pD649-HAsp-IL1RAPL1-COMP5AP-AviTag-9xHis was a gift from Chris Garcia (Addgene plasmid # 157342 ; http://n2t.net/addgene:157342 ; RRID:Addgene_157342)
