>Addgene plasmid #157342 | pD649-HAsp-IL1RAPL1-COMP5AP-AviTag-9xHis | depositor partial sequence | sequence record 303794 | insert (extracellular domain)
TTGAAGGTTGTGACAAAGAGAGGAAGCGCCGACGGCTGCACCGATTGGAGCATCGACATCAAGAAATACC
AGGTGCTCGTGGGCGAGCCCGTGCGGATTAAGTGTGCCCTGTTTTACGGCTACATCCGGACCAACTACAG
CCTGGCTCAGTCTGCCGGACTGTCCCTGATGTGGTATAAGTCTAGCGGCCCTGGCGACTTCGAGGAACCT
ATCGCCTTTGACGGCAGCCGGATGAGCAAAGAAGAGGACAGCATCTGGTTCAGACCCACACTGCTGCAGG
ATAGCGGCCTGTACGCCTGCGTGATCAGAAACAGCACCTACTGCATGAAGGTGTCCATCAGCCTGACAGT
GGGCGAGAATGATACCGGCCTGTGCTACAACAGCAAGATGAAGTACTTTGAGAAGGCCGAGCTGAGCAAG
AGCAAAGAGATCAGCTGCCGGGACATCGAGGACTTTCTGCTGCCTACCAGAGAACCCGAGATCCTGTGGT
ACAAAGAGTGCAGGACCAAGACCTGGCGGCCCAGCATCGTGTTCAAGAGAGACACCCTGCTGATCCGGGA
AGTGCGGGAAGATGACATCGGCAACTACACATGCGAGCTGAAGTACGGCGGCTTCGTCGTGCGGAGAACA
ACCGAACTGACAGTGACAGCCCCTCTGACCGACAAGCCTCCTAAGCTGCTGTACCCCATGGAAAGCAAGC
TGACCATCCAAGAGACACAGCTGGGCGACAGCGCCAATCTGACCTGTAGAGCCTTTTTTGGCTACTCCGG
CGACGTGTCCCCTCTGATCTATTGGATGAAGGGCGAGAAGTTCATCGAGGATCTGGACGAGAACAGAGTG
TGGGAGAGCGACATCAGAATCCTGAAAGAACACCTGGGCGAGCAAGAAGTGTCCATCTCTCTGATCGTGG
ACAGCGTGGAAGAGGGCGACCTGGGCAATTACAGCTGCTACGTGGAAAACGGCAATGGCAGACGGCACGC
CTCTGTTCTGCTGCACAAGCGGGAACTGATGTACACA
